>Addgene plasmid #62430 | MXS_loxP | depositor full sequence | sequence record 102491 | Full Sequence
CATGATATCAAACGCGTAACTCGAGATAACTTCGTATAATGTATGCTATACGAAGTTATGCGTCGACCAA
TTCGGGGAAATGTGCGCGGAACCCCTATTTGTTTATTTTTCTAAATACATTCAAATATGTATCCGCTCAT
GAGACAATAACCCTGATAAATGCTTCAATAATATTGAAAAAGGAAGAGTATGAGTATTCAACATTTCCGT
GTCGCCCTTATTCCCTTTTTTGCGGCATTTTGCCTTCCTGTTTTTGCTCACCCAGAAACGCTGGTGAAAG
TAAAAGATGCTGAAGATCAGTTGGGTGCACGAGTGGGTTACATCGAACTGGATCTCAACAGCGGTAAGAT
CCTTGAGAGTTTTCGCCCCGAAGAACGTTTTCCAATGATGAGCACTTTTAAAGTTCTGCTATGTGGCGCG
GTATTATCCCGTATTGACGCCGGGCAAGAGCAACTCGGTCGCCGCATACACTATTCTCAGAATGACTTGG
TTGAGTACTCACCAGTCACAGAAAAGCATCTTACGGATGGCATGACAGTAAGAGAATTATGCAGTGCTGC
CATAACCATGAGTGATAACACTGCGGCCAACTTACTTCTGACAACGATCGGAGGACCGAAGGAGCTAACC
GCTTTTTTGCACAACATGGGGGATCATGTAACTCGCCTTGATCGTTGGGAACCGGAGCTGAATGAAGCCA
TACCAAACGACGAGCGTGACACCACGATGCCTGTAGCAATGGCAACAACGTTGCGCAAACTATTAACTGG
CGAACTACTTACTCTAGCTTCCCGGCAACAATTAATAGACTGGATGGAGGCGGATAAAGTTGCAGGACCA
CTTCTGCGCTCGGCCCTTCCGGCTGGCTGGTTTATTGCTGATAAATCTGGAGCCGGTGAGCGTGGGTCTC
GCGGTATCATTGCAGCACTGGGGCCAGATGGTAAGCCCTCCCGTATCGTAGTTATCTACACGACGGGGAG
TCAGGCAACTATGGATGAACGAAATAGACAGATCGCTGAGATAGGTGCCTCACTGATTAAGCATTGGTAA
CTGTCAGACCAAGTTTACTCATATATACTTTAGATTGATTTAAAACTTCATTTTTAATTTAAAAGGATCT
AGGTGAAGATCCTTTTTGATAATCTCATGACCAAAATCCCTTAACGTGAGTTTTCGTTCCACTGAGCGTC
AGACCCCGTAGAAAAGATCAAAGGATCTTCTTGAGATCCTTTTTTTCTGCGCGTAATCTGCTGCTTGCAA
ACAAAAAAACCACCGCTACCAGCGGTGGTTTGTTTGCCGGATCAAGAGCTACCAACTCTTTTTCCGAAGG
TAACTGGCTTCAGCAGAGCGCAGATACCAAATACTGTTCTTCTAGTGTAGCCGTAGTTAGGCCACCACTT
CAAGAACTCTGTAGCACCGCCTACATACCTCGCTCTGCTAATCCTGTTACCAGTGGCTGCTGCCAGTGGC
GATAAGTCGTGTCTTACCGGGTTGGACTCAAGACGATAGTTACCGGATAAGGCGCAGCGGTCGGGCTGAA
CGGGGGGTTCGTGCACACAGCCCAGCTTGGAGCGAACGACCTACACCGAACTGAGATACCTACAGCGTGA
GCTATGAGAAAGCGCCACGCTTCCCGAAGGGAGAAAGGCGGACAGGTATCCGGTAAGCGGCAGGGTCGGA
ACAGGAGAGCGCACGAGGGAGCTTCCAGGGGGAAACGCCTGGTATCTTTATAGTCCTGTCGGGTTTCGCC
ACCTCTGACTTGAGCGTCGATTTTTGTGATGCTCGTCAGGGGGGCGGAGCCTATGGAAAAACGCCAGCAA
CGCGGCCTTTTTACGGTTCCTGGCCTTTTGCTGGCCTTTTGCTCACATGTTCTTTCCTGCGTTATCCCCT
GATTCTGTGGATAACCGTATTACCGCCTTTGAGTGAGCTGATACCGCTCGCCGCAGCCGAACGACCGAGC
GCAGCGAGTCAGTGAGC
Features (pLannotate 1.2.2; 4 found; start..end, strand, type, name):
     26..59      -  protein_bind   loxP: Cre-mediated recombination occurs in the 8-bp core sequence (GCATACAT). Cre recombinase
     85..189     +  promoter       AmpR promoter: bla
    190..1050    +  CDS            AmpR: β-lactamase; bla; confers resistance to ampicillin, carbenicillin, and related antibiotics
   1221..1809    +  rep_origin     ori: high-copy-number ColE1/pMB1/pBR322/pUC origin of replication
