[The description below was written by a language model from this plasmid's Addgene catalogue record and pLannotate feature annotations shown in this document.]
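Description:
MXS_loxP is a small synthetic-biology building-block plasmid from the MXS-chaining cloning platform, a modular system developed for assembling expression constructs for imaging and flow cytometry work in mammalian cells. It consists of the minimal MXS chaining backbone (about 1.9 kb) carrying a single loxP site as its only payload, for a total of roughly 2 kb. The plasmid is propagated in E. coli using a high-copy ColE1/pUC-type origin of replication and is selected with ampicillin through a β-lactamase (AmpR) gene driven by its native bla promoter. Apart from these maintenance elements, the annotated sequence contains no eukaryotic promoter, coding sequence, reporter or polyadenylation signal, so the plasmid is a part donor and not an expression vector in its own right.

The insert is a 54 bp synthetic fragment cloned between MluI and SalI sites, both of which are retained. Within it lies the 34 bp loxP element, annotated on the minus strand relative to the sequence record. loxP is the recognition target of Cre recombinase, with strand exchange occurring in the asymmetric 8 bp core that gives the site its orientation. Pairs of sites in the same orientation direct excision of the intervening DNA, whereas inverted pairs direct inversion. The preserved flanking restriction sites presumably allow this module to be joined in series with other MXS parts, although the record does not describe the chaining mechanism itself. The stated purpose is simply to provide loxP in the chaining format, which would allow users to add Cre-responsive sites to larger assembled cassettes.
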