Addgene plasmid #62430: MXS_loxP
Purpose: MXS_chaining vector with loxP
Depositing lab: Pierre Neveu. Depositing organization: European Molecular Biology Laboratory (EMBL), Heidelberg. Publication: MXS-Chaining: A Highly Efficient Cloning Platform for Imaging and Flow Cytometry Approaches in Mammalian Systems. Sladitschek HL, Neveu PA. PLoS One. 2015 Apr 24;10(4):e0124958. doi: 10.1371/journal.pone.0124958. eCollection 2015. PONE-D-15-01385 PubMed 25909630.
Backbone
  Vector backbone: MXS_chaining vector
  Backbone manufacturer: Neveu lab, Addgene plasmid #62394
  Backbone size w/o insert (bp): 1945
  Vector type: Synthetic Biology
Growth in bacteria
  Bacterial resistance: Ampicillin, 100 μg/mL
  Growth temperature: 37°C
  Growth strain: Mach1
  Copy number: High Copy
Gene/Insert
  Gene/Insert name: loxP site
  Species: Synthetic
  Insert size (bp): 54
  Cloning method: Restriction Enzyme; 5′ cloning site MluI (not destroyed); 3′ cloning site SalI (not destroyed)
  Sequencing primers: 5′ TTACCGCCTTTGAGTGAG; 3′ TTGTCTCATGAGCGGATAC
Terms and licenses: Academic/Nonprofit Terms; Industry Terms: Not Available to Industry
How to cite: MXS_loxP was a gift from Pierre Neveu (Addgene plasmid # 62430 ; http://n2t.net/addgene:62430 ; RRID:Addgene_62430)
