>Addgene plasmid #62430 | MXS_loxP | addgene partial sequence | sequence record 104730 | pBR322ori-F 5'-GGGAAACGCCTGGTATCTTT-3'
GTGATGCTCGTCAGGGGGGCGGAGCCTATGGAAAAACGCCAGCAACGCGGCCTTTTTACGGTTCCTGGCC
TTTTGCTGGCCTTTTGCTCACATGTTCTTTCCTGCGTTATCCCCTGATTCTGTGGATAACCGTATTACCG
CCTTTGAGTGAGCTGATACCGCTCGCCGCAGCCGAACGACCGAGCGCAGCGAGTCAGTGAGCCATGATAT
CAAACGCGTAACTCGAGATAACTTCGTATAATGTATGCTATACGAAGTTATGCGTCGACCAATTCGGGGA
AATGTGCGCGGAACCCCTATTTGTTTATTTTTCTAAATACATTCAAATATGTATCCGCTCATGAGACAAT
AACCCTGATAAATGCTTCAATAATATTGAAAAAGGAAGAGTATGAGTATTCAACATTTCCGTGTCGCCCT
TATTCCCTTTTTTGCGGCATTTTGCCTTCCTGTTTTTGCTCACCCAGAAACGCTGGTGAAAGTAAAAGAT
GCTGAAGATCAGTTGGGTGCACGAGTGGGTTACATCGAACTGGATCTCAACAGCGGTAAGATCCTTGAGA
GTTTTCGCCCCGAAGAACGTTTTCCAATGATGAGCACTTTTAAAGTTCTGCTATGTGGCGCGGTATTATC
CCGTATTGACGCCGGGCAAGAGCAACTCGGTCGCCGCATACACTATTCTCAGAATGACTTGGTTGAGTAC
TCACCAGTCACAGAAAAGCATCTTACGGATGGCATGACAGTAAGAGAATTATGCAGTGCTG
