>Addgene plasmid #62430 | MXS_loxP | addgene partial sequence | sequence record 104732 | AmpSeq-F 5'-ctcatgagcggatacatatttgaa-3'
GAATTGGTCGACGCATAACTTCGTATAGCATACATTATACGAAGTTATCTCGAGTTACGCGTTTGATATC
ATGGCTCACTGACTCGCTGCGCTCGGTCGTTCGGCTGCGGCGAGCGGTATCAGCTCACTCAAAGGCGGTA
ATACGGTTATCCACAGAATCAGGGGATAACGCAGGAAAGAACATGTGAGCAAAAGGCCAGCAAAAGGCCA
GGAACCGTAAAAAGGCCGCGTTGCTGGCGTTTTTCCATAGGCTCCGCCCCCCTGACGAGCATCACAAAAA
TCGACGCTCAAGTCAGAGGTGGCGAAACCCGACAGGACTATAAAGATACCAGGCGTTTCCCCCTGGAAGC
TCCCTCGTGCGCTCTCCTGTTCCGACCCTGCCGCTTACCGGATACCTGTCCGCCTTTCTCCCTTCGGGAA
GCGTGGCGCTTTCTCATAGCTCACGCTGTAGGTATCTCAGTTCGGTGTAGGTCGTTCGCTCCAAGCTGGG
CTGTGTGCACGAACCCCCCGTTCAGCCCGACCGCTGCGCCTTATCCGGTAACTATCGTCTTGAGTCCAAC
CCGGTAAGACACGACTTATCGCCACTGGCAGCAGCCACTGGTAACAGGATTAGCAGAGCGAGGTATGTAG
GCGGTGCTACAGAGTTCTTGAAGTGGTGGCCTAACTACGGCTACACTAGAAGAACAGTATTTGGTATCTG
CGCTCTGCTGAAGCCAGTTACCTTC
